Addgene plasmid #173643: Lenti-sgNf2#1/Cre
Purpose: Expresses a Nf2-targeting gRNA and Cre-recombinase
Depositing lab: Charles Swanton. Depositing organization: University College London. Publication: A functional taxonomy of tumor suppression in oncogenic KRAS-driven lung cancer. Cai H, Chew SK, Li C, Tsai MK, Andrejka L, Murray CW, Hughes NW, Shuldiner EG, Ashkin EL, Tang R, Hung KL, Chen LC, Lee SYC, Yousefi M, Lin WY, Kunder CA, Cong L, McFarland CD, Petrov DA, Swanton C, Winslow MM. Cancer Discov. 2021 Feb 19. pii: 2159-8290.CD-20-1325. doi: 10.1158/2159-8290.CD-20-1325. PubMed 33608386.
Backbone
  Vector backbone: pLL3.3
  Vector type: Lentiviral, Cre/Lox, CRISPR
Growth in bacteria
  Bacterial resistance: Ampicillin, 100 μg/mL
  Growth temperature: 37°C
  Growth strain: NEB Stable
  Copy number: High Copy
Gene/Insert
  Gene/Insert name: gRNA targeting Nf2
  gRNA/shRNA sequence: GCTTGGTATGCGGAGCACCG
  Species: M. musculus (mouse)
  Entrez Gene: Nf2 (a.k.a. merlin)
  Cloning method: Restriction Enzyme; 5′ cloning site unknown (unknown if destroyed); 3′ cloning site unknown (unknown if destroyed)
Terms and licenses: Academic/Nonprofit Terms; Industry Terms: Not Available to Industry
How to cite: Lenti-sgNf2#1/Cre was a gift from Charles Swanton (Addgene plasmid # 173643 ; http://n2t.net/addgene:173643 ; RRID:Addgene_173643)
