[The description below was written by a language model from this plasmid's Addgene catalogue record and pLannotate feature annotations shown in this document.]
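Description:
Lenti-sgNf2#1/Cre is an HIV-1-derived lentiviral transfer plasmid built on the pLL3.3 backbone that delivers a CRISPR guide RNA against mouse Nf2 (merlin) together with Cre recombinase. In bacteria it is maintained through a high-copy ColE1/pUC-type origin and selected with ampicillin via the β-lactamase gene. The 7,759 nt sequence also retains a fragment of the pBR322 bom region.

Viral genomic RNA is transcribed in packaging cells from a CMV enhancer/promoter fused to a truncated 5' LTR. The genome carries the Ψ packaging signal with an adjoining gag fragment, the Rev response element for Rev-dependent nuclear export, and the cPPT/CTS. A WPRE sits downstream of the payload to boost transcript stability and expression. The 3' end contains a nef-derived fragment and a second truncated LTR annotation, which marks the 3' LTR of the vector.

Between these elements are two independent expression units. A human U6 RNA polymerase III promoter drives the Nf2-targeting spacer joined to the Streptococcus pyogenes Cas9 gRNA scaffold. A mouse PGK promoter drives Cre, which the annotation software flags as a fragment although it spans about 1 kb. No Cas9 coding sequence is annotated, so the nuclease must be supplied by the target cells or animal.

The associated publication concerns tumor suppression in oncogenic KRAS-driven lung cancer. This fits use of the vector in mice carrying loxP-regulated alleles, where Cre would recombine those alleles while the guide inactivates Nf2 in the same transduced cells. The record does not specify the mouse genotypes or the cloning sites used.
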