Features (pLannotate 1.2.2; 21 found; start..end, strand, type, name):
     54..106     -  misc_feature   bom (fragment): basis of mobility region from pBR322
    261..640     +  enhancer       CMV enhancer: human cytomegalovirus immediate early enhancer
    641..840     +  promoter       CMV promoter: human cytomegalovirus (CMV) immediate early promoter
    858..1038    +  LTR            5' LTR (truncated): truncated 5' long terminal repeat (LTR) from HIV-1
   1085..1210    +  misc_feature   HIV-1 Ψ: packaging signal of human immunodeficiency virus type 1
   1194..1532    +  CDS            HIV-1 gag (fragment): gag protein from human immunodeficiency virus 1; gag
   1707..1940    +  misc_feature   RRE: The Rev response element (RRE) of HIV-1 allows for Rev-dependent mRNA export from the nucleus to the cytoplasm.
   2317..2417    +  CDS            Rev (fragment): human immunodeficiency virus 1 (HIV-1) Rev protein; rev; enhances nuclear export of unspliced and incompletely spliced viral mRNAs
   2467..2584    +  misc_feature   cPPT/CTS: central polypurine tract and central termination sequence of HIV-1
   2666..2906    +  promoter       U6 promoter: RNA polymerase III promoter for human U6 snRNA
   2935..3010    +  misc_RNA       gRNA scaffold: guide RNA scaffold for the Streptococcus pyogenes CRISPR/Cas9 system
   3063..3555    +  promoter       PGK promoter: mouse phosphoglycerate kinase 1 promoter
   3585..4615    +  CDS            Cre (fragment): site-specific recombinase Cre is a site-specific recombinase from bacteriophage P1. Recombination occurs at loxP sequences.
   4648..4671    +  misc_feature   MCS (fragment): pBluescript multiple cloning site
   4671..5259    +  misc_feature   WPRE: woodchuck hepatitis virus posttranscriptional regulatory element
   5260..5279    +  misc_feature   MCS (fragment): pBluescript multiple cloning site
   5281..5781    +  CDS            nef (fragment): NEF_HV1LA - Experimental evidence at protein level: Swiss-Prot protein existence level 1. Extracellular Nef protein targets CD4(+) T-lymphocytes for apoptosis by interacting with CXCR4 surface receptors. From Human immunodeficiency virus type 1 group M subtype B (isolate Lai) (HIV-1).
   5788..5968    +  LTR            5' LTR (truncated): truncated 5' long terminal repeat (LTR) from HIV-1
   6030..6618    -  rep_origin     ori: high-copy-number ColE1/pMB1/pBR322/pUC origin of replication
   6789..7649    -  CDS            AmpR: β-lactamase; bla; confers resistance to ampicillin, carbenicillin, and related antibiotics
   7650..7754    -  promoter       AmpR promoter: bla
>Addgene plasmid #173643 | Lenti-sgNf2#1/Cre | addgene full sequence | sequence record 362046 | Addgene NGS Result
TTCCCCGAAAAGTGCCACCTGACGTCGACGGATCGGGAGATCTCCCGATCCCCTATGGTGCACTCTCAGT
ACAATCTGCTCTGATGCCGCATAGTTAAGCCAGTATCTGCTCCCTGCTTGTGTGTTGGAGGTCGCTGAGT
AGTGCGCGAGCAAAATTTAAGCTACAACAAGGCAAGGCTTGACCGACAATTGCATGAAGAATCTGCTTAG
GGTTAGGCGTTTTGCGCTGCTTCGCGATGTACGGGCCAGATATACGCGTTGACATTGATTATTGACTAGT
TATTAATAGTAATCAATTACGGGGTCATTAGTTCATAGCCCATATATGGAGTTCCGCGTTACATAACTTA
CGGTAAATGGCCCGCCTGGCTGACCGCCCAACGACCCCCGCCCATTGACGTCAATAATGACGTATGTTCC
CATAGTAACGCCAATAGGGACTTTCCATTGACGTCAATGGGTGGAGTATTTACGGTAAACTGCCCACTTG
GCAGTACATCAAGTGTATCATATGCCAAGTACGCCCCCTATTGACGTCAATGACGGTAAATGGCCCGCCT
GGCATTATGCCCAGTACATGACCTTATGGGACTTTCCTACTTGGCAGTACATCTACGTATTAGTCATCGC
TATTACCATGGTGATGCGGTTTTGGCAGTACATCAATGGGCGTGGATAGCGGTTTGACTCACGGGGATTT
CCAAGTCTCCACCCCATTGACGTCAATGGGAGTTTGTTTTGGCACCAAAATCAACGGGACTTTCCAAAAT
GTCGTAACAACTCCGCCCCATTGACGCAAATGGGCGGTAGGCGTGTACGGTGGGAGGTCTATATAAGCAG
CGCGTTTTGCCTGTACTGGGTCTCTCTGGTTAGACCAGATCTGAGCCTGGGAGCTCTCTGGCTAACTAGG
GAACCCACTGCTTAAGCCTCAATAAAGCTTGCCTTGAGTGCTTCAAGTAGTGTGTGCCCGTCTGTTGTGT
GACTCTGGTAACTAGAGATCCCTCAGACCCTTTTAGTCAGTGTGGAAAATCTCTAGCAGTGGCGCCCGAA
CAGGGACTTGAAAGCGAAAGGGAAACCAGAGGAGCTCTCTCGACGCAGGACTCGGCTTGCTGAAGCGCGC
ACGGCAAGAGGCGAGGGGCGGCGACTGGTGAGTACGCCAAAAATTTTGACTAGCGGAGGCTAGAAGGAGA
GAGATGGGTGCGAGAGCGTCAGTATTAAGCGGGGGAGAATTAGATCGCGATGGGAAAAAATTCGGTTAAG
GCCAGGGGGAAAGAAAAAATATAAATTAAAACATATAGTATGGGCAAGCAGGGAGCTAGAACGATTCGCA
GTTAATCCTGGCCTGTTAGAAACATCAGAAGGCTGTAGACAAATACTGGGACAGCTACAACCATCCCTTC
AGACAGGATCAGAAGAACTTAGATCATTATATAATACAGTAGCAACCCTCTATTGTGTGCATCAAAGGAT
AGAGATAAAAGACACCAAGGAAGCTTTAGACAAGATAGAGGAAGAGCAAAACAAAAGTAAGACCACCGCA
CAGCAAGCGGCCGGCCGCTGATCTTCAGACCTGGAGGAGGAGATATGAGGGACAATTGGAGAAGTGAATT
ATATAAATATAAAGTAGTAAAAATTGAACCATTAGGAGTAGCACCCACCAAGGCAAAGAGAAGAGTGGTG
CAGAGAGAAAAAAGAGCAGTGGGAATAGGAGCTTTGTTCCTTGGGTTCTTGGGAGCAGCAGGAAGCACTA
TGGGCGCAGCGTCAATGACGCTGACGGTACAGGCCAGACAATTATTGTCTGGTATAGTGCAGCAGCAGAA
CAATTTGCTGAGGGCTATTGAGGCGCAACAGCATCTGTTGCAACTCACAGTCTGGGGCATCAAGCAGCTC
CAGGCAAGAATCCTGGCTGTGGAAAGATACCTAAAGGATCAACAGCTCCTGGGGATTTGGGGTTGCTCTG
GAAAACTCATTTGCACCACTGCTGTGCCTTGGAATGCTAGTTGGAGTAATAAATCTCTGGAACAGATTTG
GAATCACACGACCTGGATGGAGTGGGACAGAGAAATTAACAATTACACAAGCTTAATACACTCCTTAATT
GAAGAATCGCAAAACCAGCAAGAAAAGAATGAACAAGAATTATTGGAATTAGATAAATGGGCAAGTTTGT
GGAATTGGTTTAACATAACAAATTGGCTGTGGTATATAAAATTATTCATAATGATAGTAGGAGGCTTGGT
AGGTTTAAGAATAGTTTTTGCTGTACTTTCTATAGTGAATAGAGTTAGGCAGGGATATTCACCATTATCG
TTTCAGACCCACCTCCCAACCCCGAGGGGACCCGACAGGCCCGAAGGAATAGAAGAAGAAGGTGGAGAGA
GAGACAGAGACAGATCCATTCGATTAGTGAACGGATCGGCACTGCGTGCGCCAATTCTGCAGACAAATGG
CAGTATTCATCCACAATTTTAAAAGAAAAGGGGGGATTGGGGGGTACAGTGCAGGGGAAAGAATAGTAGA
CATAATAGCAACAGACATACAAACTAAAGAATTACAAAAACAAATTACAAAAATTCAAAATTTTCGGGTT
TATTACAGGGACAGCAGAGATCCAGTTTGGTTAGTACCGGGCCCGCTCTAGCCCTGCAGGAACTGTTTAA
ACTGTGAGGGCCTATTTCCCATGATTCCTTCATATTTGCATATACGATACAAGGCTGTTAGAGAGATAAT
TGGAATTAATTTGACTGTAAACACAAAGATATTAGTACAAAATACGTGACGTAGAAAGTAATAATTTCTT
GGGTAGTTTGCAGTTTTAAAATTATGTTTTAAAATGGACTATCATATGCTTACCGTAACTTGAAAGTATT
TCGATTTCTTGGCTTTATATATCTTGTGGAAAGGACCAAACACCGCTTGGTATGCGGAGCACCGGTTTTA
GAGCTAGAAATAGCAAGTTAAAATAAGGCTAGTCCGTTATCAACTTGAAAAAGTGGCACCGAGTCGGTGC
TTTTTTGTTTGGCGCGCCTATGGCTTAATTAACATGGCGGCCGCATTCTACCGGGTAGGGGAGGCGCTTT
TCCCAAGGCAGTCTGGAGCATGCGCTTTAGCAGCCCCGCTGGGCACTTGGCGCTACACAAGTGGCCTCTG
GCCTCGCACACATTCCACATCCACCGGTAGGCGCCAACCGGCTCCGTTCTTTGGTGGCCCCTTCGCGCCA
CCTTCTACTCCTCCCCTAGTCAGGAAGTTCCCCCCCGCCCCGCAGCTCGCGTCGTGCAGGACGTGACAAA
TGGAAGTAGCACGTCTCACTAGTCTCGTGCAGATGGACAGCACCGCTGAGCAATGGAAGCGGGTAGGCCT
TTGGGGCAGCGGCCAATAGCAGCTTTGCTCCTTCGCTTTCTGGGCTCAGAGGCTGGGAAGGGGTGGGTCC
GGGGGCGGGCTCAGGGGCGGGCTCAGGGGCGGGGCGGGCGCCCGAAGGTCCTCCGGAGGCCCGGCATTCT
GCACGCTTCAAAAGCGCACGTCTGCCGCGCTGTTCTCCTCTTCCTCATCTCCGGGACCCGGGATGCCCAA
GAAGAAGAGGAAGGTGTCCAATTTACTGACCGTACACCAAAATTTGCCTGCATTACCGGTCGATGCAACG
AGTGATGAGGTTCGCAAGAACCTGATGGACATGTTCAGGGATCGCCAGGCGTTTTCTGAGCATACCTGGA
AAATGCTTCTGTCCGTTTGCCGGTCGTGGGCGGCATGGTGCAAGTTGAATAACCGGAAATGGTTTCCCGC
AGAACCTGAAGATGTTCGCGATTATCTTCTATATCTTCAGGCGCGCGGTCTGGCAGTAAAAACTATCCAG
CAACATTTGGGCCAGCTAAACATGCTTCATCGTCGGTCCGGGCTGCCACGACCAAGTGACAGCAATGCTG
TTTCACTGGTTATGCGGCGGATCCGAAAAGAAAACGTTGATGCCGGTGAACGTGCAAAACAGGCTCTAGC
GTTCGAACGCACTGATTTCGACCAGGTTCGTTCACTCATGGAAAATAGCGATCGCTGCCAGGATATACGT
AATCTGGCATTTCTGGGGATTGCTTATAACACCCTGTTACGTATAGCCGAAATTGCCAGGATCAGGGTTA
AAGATATCTCACGTACTGACGGTGGGAGAATGTTAATCCATATTGGCAGAACGAAAACGCTGGTTAGCAC
CGCAGGTGTAGAGAAGGCACTTAGCCTGGGGGTAACTAAACTGGTCGAGCGATGGATTTCCGTCTCTGGT
GTAGCTGATGATCCGAATAACTACCTGTTTTGCCGGGTCAGAAAAAATGGTGTTGCCGCGCCATCTGCCA
CCAGCCAGCTATCAACTCGCGCCCTGGAAGGGATTTTTGAAGCAACTCATCGATTGATTTACGGCGCTAA
GGATGACTCTGGTCAGAGATACCTGGCCTGGTCTGGACACAGTGCCCGTGTCGGAGCCGCGCGAGATATG
GCCCGCGCTGGAGTTTCAATACCGGAGATCATGCAAGCTGGTGGCTGGACCAATGTAAATATTGTCATGA
ACTATATCCGTAACCTGGATAGTGAAACAGGGGCAATGGTGCGCCTGCTGGAAGATGGCGATTAGCCATG
TTTAAGGGTTCCGGTTCCACTAGGTACAATTCGATATCAAGCTTATCGATAATCAACCTCTGGATTACAA
AATTTGTGAAAGATTGACTGGTATTCTTAACTATGTTGCTCCTTTTACGCTATGTGGATACGCTGCTTTA
ATGCCTTTGTATCATGCTATTGCTTCCCGTATGGCTTTCATTTTCTCCTCCTTGTATAAATCCTGGTTGC
TGTCTCTTTATGAGGAGTTGTGGCCCGTTGTCAGGCAACGTGGCGTGGTGTGCACTGTGTTTGCTGACGC
AACCCCCACTGGTTGGGGCATTGCCACCACCTGTCAGCTCCTTTCCGGGACTTTCGCTTTCCCCCTCCCT
ATTGCCACGGCGGAACTCATCGCCGCCTGCCTTGCCCGCTGCTGGACAGGGGCTCGGCTGTTGGGCACTG
ACAATTCCGTGGTGTTGTCGGGGAAATCATCGTCCTTTCCTTGGCTGCTCGCCTGTGTTGCCACCTGGAT
TCTGCGCGGGACGTCCTTCTGCTACGTCCCTTCGGCCCTCAATCCAGCGGACCTTCCTTCCCGCGGCCTG
CTGCCGGCTCTGCGGCCTCTTCCGCGTCTTCGCCTTCGCCCTCAGACGAGTCGGATCTCCCTTTGGGCCG
CCTCCCCGCATCGATACCGTCGACCTCGATCGAGACCTAGAAAAACATGGAGCAATCACAAGTAGCAATA
CAGCAGCTACCAATGCTGATTGTGCCTGGCTAGAAGCACAAGAGGAGGAGGAGGTGGGTTTTCCAGTCAC
ACCTCAGGTACCTTTAAGACCAATGACTTACAAGGCAGCTGTAGATCTTAGCCACTTTTTAAAAGAAAAG
GGGGGACTGGAAGGGCTAATTCACTCCCAACGAAGACAAGATATCCTTGATCTGTGGATCTACCACACAC
AAGGCTACTTCCCTGATTGGCAGAACTACACACCAGGGCCAGGGATCAGATATCCACTGACCTTTGGATG
GTGCTACAAGCTAGTACCAGTTGAGCAAGAGAAGGTAGAAGAAGCCAATGAAGGAGAGAACACCCGCTTG
TTACACCCTGTGAGCCTGCATGGGATGGATGACCCGGAGAGAGAAGTATTAGAGTGGAGGTTTGACAGCC
GCCTAGCATTTCATCACATGGCCCGAGAGCTGCATCCGGACTGTACTGGGTCTCTCTGGTTAGACCAGAT
CTGAGCCTGGGAGCTCTCTGGCTAACTAGGGAACCCACTGCTTAAGCCTCAATAAAGCTTGCCTTGAGTG
CTTCAAGTAGTGTGTGCCCGTCTGTTGTGTGACTCTGGTAACTAGAGATCCCTCAGACCCTTTTAGTCAG
TGTGGAAAATCTCTAGCAGCATGTGAGCAAAAGGCCAGCAAAAGGCCAGGAACCGTAAAAAGGCCGCGTT
GCTGGCGTTTTTCCATAGGCTCCGCCCCCCTGACGAGCATCACAAAAATCGACGCTCAAGTCAGAGGTGG
CGAAACCCGACAGGACTATAAAGATACCAGGCGTTTCCCCCTGGAAGCTCCCTCGTGCGCTCTCCTGTTC
CGACCCTGCCGCTTACCGGATACCTGTCCGCCTTTCTCCCTTCGGGAAGCGTGGCGCTTTCTCATAGCTC
ACGCTGTAGGTATCTCAGTTCGGTGTAGGTCGTTCGCTCCAAGCTGGGCTGTGTGCACGAACCCCCCGTT
CAGCCCGACCGCTGCGCCTTATCCGGTAACTATCGTCTTGAGTCCAACCCGGTAAGACACGACTTATCGC
CACTGGCAGCAGCCACTGGTAACAGGATTAGCAGAGCGAGGTATGTAGGCGGTGCTACAGAGTTCTTGAA
GTGGTGGCCTAACTACGGCTACACTAGAAGAACAGTATTTGGTATCTGCGCTCTGCTGAAGCCAGTTACC
TTCGGAAAAAGAGTTGGTAGCTCTTGATCCGGCAAACAAACCACCGCTGGTAGCGGTGGTTTTTTTGTTT
GCAAGCAGCAGATTACGCGCAGAAAAAAAGGATCTCAAGAAGATCCTTTGATCTTTTCTACGGGGTCTGA
CGCTCAGTGGAACGAAAACTCACGTTAAGGGATTTTGGTCATGAGATTATCAAAAAGGATCTTCACCTAG
ATCCTTTTAAATTAAAAATGAAGTTTTAAATCAATCTAAAGTATATATGAGTAAACTTGGTCTGACAGTT
ACCAATGCTTAATCAGTGAGGCACCTATCTCAGCGATCTGTCTATTTCGTTCATCCATAGTTGCCTGACT
CCCCGTCGTGTAGATAACTACGATACGGGAGGGCTTACCATCTGGCCCCAGTGCTGCAATGATACCGCGA
GACCCACGCTCACCGGCTCCAGATTTATCAGCAATAAACCAGCCAGCCGGAAGGGCCGAGCGCAGAAGTG
GTCCTGCAACTTTATCCGCCTCCATCCAGTCTATTAATTGTTGCCGGGAAGCTAGAGTAAGTAGTTCGCC
AGTTAATAGTTTGCGCAACGTTGTTGCCATTGCTACAGGCATCGTGGTGTCACGCTCGTCGTTTGGTATG
GCTTCATTCAGCTCCGGTTCCCAACGATCAAGGCGAGTTACATGATCCCCCATGTTGTGCAAAAAAGCGG
TTAGCTCCTTCGGTCCTCCGATCGTTGTCAGAAGTAAGTTGGCCGCAGTGTTATCACTCATGGTTATGGC
AGCACTGCATAATTCTCTTACTGTCATGCCATCCGTAAGATGCTTTTCTGTGACTGGTGAGTACTCAACC
AAGTCATTCTGAGAATAGTGTATGCGGCGACCGAGTTGCTCTTGCCCGGCGTCAATACGGGATAATACCG
CGCCACATAGCAGAACTTTAAAAGTGCTCATCATTGGAAAACGTTCTTCGGGGCGAAAACTCTCAAGGAT
CTTACCGCTGTTGAGATCCAGTTCGATGTAACCCACTCGTGCACCCAACTGATCTTCAGCATCTTTTACT
TTCACCAGCGTTTCTGGGTGAGCAAAAACAGGAAGGCAAAATGCCGCAAAAAAGGGAATAAGGGCGACAC
GGAAATGTTGAATACTCATACTCTTCCTTTTTCAATATTATTGAAGCATTTATCAGGGTTATTGTCTCAT
GAGCGGATACATATTTGAATGTATTTAGAAAAATAAACAAATAGGGGTTCCGCGCACAT
